Addgene plasmid #122447: pZ147-BvCas12b-sgRNA-scaffold
Purpose: Expresses sgRNA for BvCas12b in mammalian cells
Depositing lab: Feng Zhang. Depositing organization: Broad Institute. Publication: Engineering of CRISPR-Cas12b for human genome editing. Strecker J, Jones S, Koopal B, Schmid-Burgk J, Zetsche B, Gao L, Makarova KS, Koonin EV, Zhang F. Nat Commun. 2019 Jan 22;10(1):212. doi: 10.1038/s41467-018-08224-4. PubMed 30670702.
Backbone
  Vector backbone: pcDNA3.1
  Vector type: Mammalian Expression
Growth in bacteria
  Bacterial resistance: Ampicillin, 100 μg/mL
  Growth temperature: 37°C
  Growth strain: DH5alpha
  Copy number: High Copy
Gene/Insert
  Gene/Insert name: U6-BvCas12b-sgRNA-scaffold, CMV-mCherry
Terms and licenses: Academic/Nonprofit Terms; Industry Terms: Not Available to Industry
How to cite: pZ147-BvCas12b-sgRNA-scaffold was a gift from Feng Zhang (Addgene plasmid # 122447 ; http://n2t.net/addgene:122447 ; RRID:Addgene_122447)
