[The description below was written by a language model from this plasmid's Addgene catalogue record and pLannotate feature annotations shown in this document.]
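Description:
pZ147-BvCas12b-sgRNA-scaffold is a pcDNA3.1-based mammalian expression plasmid of about 6.5 kb that supplies the single-guide RNA component for the BvCas12b CRISPR nuclease. It does not encode the nuclease. It is propagated in E. coli as a high-copy plasmid through a ColE1/pUC-type origin with ampicillin selection (AmpR under its own bla promoter), and it retains the f1 phage origin typical of the backbone. An SV40 early promoter drives a neomycin/kanamycin phosphotransferase gene followed by an SV40 poly(A) signal, which would in principle allow G418 selection in mammalian cells. Short fragments annotated as ble, lacI, bom and an HIV-1 LTR are small sequence matches in the backbone rather than working elements.

The payload consists of two independent transcription units. A human U6 RNA polymerase III promoter drives the BvCas12b sgRNA scaffold. The scaffold itself is not annotated in either feature table, but the roughly 200 bp unannotated stretch between the U6 promoter and the CMV enhancer is where it would be expected to lie. The record does not describe how target-specific spacers are cloned in. Downstream, the CMV immediate-early enhancer and promoter express mCherry, followed by a short fragment matching an HA epitope tag and terminated by the bGH poly(A) signal. This red fluorescent marker allows transfected cells to be identified or sorted. A T7 promoter sits between the CMV promoter and the mCherry coding sequence.

The depositor and sequencing-derived records differ by only a few bases and in their numbering origin, and they show the same feature layout. The plasmid is intended for co-delivery with a BvCas12b expression construct for genome editing in mammalian cells.
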