Features (pLannotate 1.2.2; 22 found; start..end, strand, type, name):
    500..658     +  CDS            ble (fragment): BLE_KLEPN - Experimental evidence at protein level: Swiss-Prot protein existence level 1. Binding protein with a strong affinity to the bleomycin family of antibiotics. Binds to CL990; an antimitotic-antibiotic compound. From Klebsiella pneumoniae.
    653..774     +  polyA_signal   SV40 poly(A) signal: SV40 polyadenylation signal
    847..863     -  protein_bind   lac operator: The lac repressor binds to the lac operator to inhibit transcription in E. coli. This inhibition can be relieved by adding lactose or isopropyl-β-D-thiogalactopyranoside (IPTG). lac repressor encoded by lacI
    871..901     -  promoter       lac promoter: promoter for the E. coli lac operon
    916..937     -  protein_bind   CAP binding site: CAP binding activates transcription in the presence of cAMP. E. coli catabolite activator protein
    950..1042    -  CDS            lacI (fragment): lac repressor; lacI; The lac repressor binds to the lac operator to inhibit transcription in E. coli. This inhibition can be relieved by adding lactose or isopropyl-β-D-thiogalactopyranoside (IPTG).
   1225..1810    -  rep_origin     ori: high-copy-number ColE1/pMB1/pBR322/pUC origin of replication
   1981..2841    -  CDS            AmpR: β-lactamase; bla; confers resistance to ampicillin, carbenicillin, and related antibiotics
   2842..2946    -  promoter       AmpR promoter: bla
   3005..3057    -  misc_feature   bom (fragment): basis of mobility region from pBR322
   3147..3387    +  promoter       U6 promoter: RNA polymerase III promoter for human U6 snRNA
   3585..3964    +  enhancer       CMV enhancer: human cytomegalovirus immediate early enhancer
   3965..4168    +  promoter       CMV promoter: human cytomegalovirus (CMV) immediate early promoter
   4164..4197    +  LTR            5' LTR (truncated) (fragment): truncated 5' long terminal repeat (LTR) from HIV-1
   4213..4231    +  promoter       T7 promoter: promoter for bacteriophage T7 RNA polymerase
   4279..4986    +  CDS            mCherry: mCherry is a basic (constitutively fluorescent) red fluorescent protein published in 2004, derived from Discosoma sp.. It is reported to be a very rapidly-maturing monomer with low acid sensitivity.
   4987..5015    +  CDS            3xHA (fragment): three tandem HA epitope tags
   5093..5317    +  polyA_signal   bGH poly(A) signal: bovine growth hormone polyadenylation signal
   5321..5342    +  promoter       SV40 promoter (fragment): SV40 enhancer and early promoter
   5363..5791    +  rep_origin     f1 ori (sequence partly withheld): f1 bacteriophage origin of replication; arrow indicates direction of (+) strand synthesis
   5805..6134    +  promoter       SV40 promoter: SV40 enhancer and early promoter
   6201..476     +  CDS            neo (across the origin): KKA2_KLEPN - Also known as kan, nptII. Experimental evidence at protein level: Swiss-Prot protein existence level 1. Resistance to kanamycin, neomycin, paromomycin, ribostamycin, butirosin and gentamicin B. From Klebsiella pneumoniae.
>Addgene plasmid #122447 | pZ147-BvCas12b-sgRNA-scaffold | depositor full sequence | sequence record 233628 | pZ147-BvCas12b-sgRNA-scaffold sequence 6516 bps
ACCTTGCTCCTGCCGAGAAAGTATCCATCATGGCTGATGCAATGCGGCGGCTGCATACGCTTGATCCGGC
TACCTGCCCATTCGACCACCAAGCGAAACATCGCATCGAGCGAGCACGTACTCGGATGGAAGCCGGTCTT
GTCGATCAGGATGATCTGGACGAAGAGCATCAGGGGCTCGCGCCAGCCGAACTGTTCGCCAGGCTCAAGG
CGCGCATGCCCGACGGCGAGGATCTCGTCGTGACCCATGGCGATGCCTGCTTGCCGAATATCATGGTGGA
AAATGGCCGCTTTTCTGGATTCATCGACTGTGGCCGGCTGGGTGTGGCGGACCGCTATCAGGACATAGCG
TTGGCTACCCGTGATATTGCTGAAGAGCTTGGCGGCGAATGGGCTGACCGCTTCCTCGTGCTTTACGGTA
TCGCCGCTCCCGATTCGCAGCGCATCGCCTTCTATCGCCTTCTTGACGAGTTCTTCTGAGCGGGACTCTG
GGGTTCGAAATGACCGACCAAGCGACGCCCAACCTGCCATCACGAGATTTCGATTCCACCGCCGCCTTCT
ATGAAAGGTTGGGCTTCGGAATCGTTTTCCGGGACGCCGGCTGGATGATCCTCCAGCGCGGGGATCTCAT
GCTGGAGTTCTTCGCCCACCCCAACTTGTTTATTGCAGCTTATAATGGTTACAAATAAAGCAATAGCATC
ACAAATTTCACAAATAAAGCATTTTTTTCACTGCATTCTAGTTGTGGTTTGTCCAAACTCATCAATGTAT
CTTATCATGTCTGTATACCGTCGACCTCTAGCTAGAGCTTGGCGTAATCATGGTCATAGCTGTTTCCTGT
GTGAAATTGTTATCCGCTCACAATTCCACACAACATACGAGCCGGAAGCATAAAGTGTAAAGCCTGGGGT
GCCTAATGAGTGAGCTAACTCACATTAATTGCGTTGCGCTCACTGCCCGCTTTCCAGTCGGGAAACCTGT
CGTGCCAGCTGCATTAATGAATCGGCCAACGCGCGGGGAGAGGCGGTTTGCGTATTGGGCGCTCTTCCGC
TTCCTCGCTCACTGACTCGCTGCGCTCGGTCGTTCGGCTGCGGCGAGCGGTATCAGCTCACTCAAAGGCG
GTAATACGGTTATCCACAGAATCAGGGGATAACGCAGGAAAGAACATGTGAGCAAAAGGCCAGCAAAAGG
CCAGGAACCGTAAAAAGGCCGCGTTGCTGGCGTTTTTCCATAGGCTCCGCCCCCCTGACGAGCATCACAA
AAATCGACGCTCAAGTCAGAGGTGGCGAAACCCGACAGGACTATAAAGATACCAGGCGTTTCCCCCTGGA
AGCTCCCTCGTGCGCTCTCCTGTTCCGACCCTGCCGCTTACCGGATACCTGTCCGCCTTTCTCCCTTCGG
GAAGCGTGGCGCTTTCTCATAGCTCACGCTGTAGGTATCTCAGTTCGGTGTAGGTCGTTCGCTCCAAGCT
GGGCTGTGTGCACGAACCCCCCGTTCAGCCCGACCGCTGCGCCTTATCCGGTAACTATCGTCTTGAGTCC
AACCCGGTAAGACACGACTTATCGCCACTGGCAGCAGCCACTGGTAACAGGATTAGCAGAGCGAGGTATG
TAGGCGGTGCTACAGAGTTCTTGAAGTGGTGGCCTAACTACGGCTACACTAGAAGAACAGTATTTGGTAT
CTGCGCTCTGCTGAAGCCAGTTACCTTCGGAAAAAGAGTTGGTAGCTCTTGATCCGGCAAACAAACCACC
GCTGGTAGCGGTTTTTTTGTTTGCAAGCAGCAGATTACGCGCAGAAAAAAAGGATCTCAAGAAGATCCTT
TGATCTTTTCTACGGGGTCTGACGCTCAGTGGAACGAAAACTCACGTTAAGGGATTTTGGTCATGAGATT
ATCAAAAAGGATCTTCACCTAGATCCTTTTAAATTAAAAATGAAGTTTTAAATCAATCTAAAGTATATAT
GAGTAAACTTGGTCTGACAGTTACCAATGCTTAATCAGTGAGGCACCTATCTCAGCGATCTGTCTATTTC
GTTCATCCATAGTTGCCTGACTCCCCGTCGTGTAGATAACTACGATACGGGAGGGCTTACCATCTGGCCC
CAGTGCTGCAATGATACCGCGAGACCCACGCTCACCGGCTCCAGATTTATCAGCAATAAACCAGCCAGCC
GGAAGGGCCGAGCGCAGAAGTGGTCCTGCAACTTTATCCGCCTCCATCCAGTCTATTAATTGTTGCCGGG
AAGCTAGAGTAAGTAGTTCGCCAGTTAATAGTTTGCGCAACGTTGTTGCCATTGCTACAGGCATCGTGGT
GTCACGCTCGTCGTTTGGTATGGCTTCATTCAGCTCCGGTTCCCAACGATCAAGGCGAGTTACATGATCC
CCCATGTTGTGCAAAAAAGCGGTTAGCTCCTTCGGTCCTCCGATCGTTGTCAGAAGTAAGTTGGCCGCAG
TGTTATCACTCATGGTTATGGCAGCACTGCATAATTCTCTTACTGTCATGCCATCCGTAAGATGCTTTTC
TGTGACTGGTGAGTACTCAACCAAGTCATTCTGAGAATAGTGTATGCGGCGACCGAGTTGCTCTTGCCCG
GCGTCAATACGGGATAATACCGCGCCACATAGCAGAACTTTAAAAGTGCTCATCATTGGAAAACGTTCTT
CGGGGCGAAAACTCTCAAGGATCTTACCGCTGTTGAGATCCAGTTCGATGTAACCCACTCGTGCACCCAA
CTGATCTTCAGCATCTTTTACTTTCACCAGCGTTTCTGGGTGAGCAAAAACAGGAAGGCAAAATGCCGCA
AAAAAGGGAATAAGGGCGACACGGAAATGTTGAATACTCATACTCTTCCTTTTTCAATATTATTGAAGCA
TTTATCAGGGTTATTGTCTCATGAGCGGATACATATTTGAATGTATTTAGAAAAATAAACAAATAGGGGT
TCCGCGCACATTTCCCCGAAAAGTGCCACCTGACGTCGACGGATCGGGAGATCTCCCGATCCCCTATGGT
GCACTCTCAGTACAATCTGCTCTGATGCCGCATAGTTAAGCCAGTATCTGCTCCCTGCTTGTGTGTTGGA
GGTCGCTGAGTAGTGCGCGAGCAAAATTTAAGCTACAACAAGGCAAGGCTTGACCGACTTAATTAAGAGG
GCCTATTTCCCATGATTCCTTCATATTTGCATATACGATACAAGGCTGTTAGAGAGATAATTGGAATTAA
TTTGACTGTAAACACAAAGATATTAGTACAAAATACGTGACGTAGAAAGTAATAATTTCTTGGGTAGTTT
GCAGTTTTAAAATTATGTTTTAAAATGGACTATCATATGCTTACCGTAACTTGAAAGTATTTCGATTTCT
TGGCTTTATATATCTTGTGGAAAGGACGAAACACCGGACCTATAGGGTCAATGAATCTGTGCGTGTGCCA
TAAGTAATTAAAAATTACCCACCACAGGAGCACCTGAAAACAGGTGCTTGGCACGGAGACGATATATCGT
CTCTTTTTTTCAATTGCATGAAGAATCTGCTTAGGGTTAGGCGTTTTGCGCTGCTTCGCGATGTACGGGC
CAGATATACGCGTTGACATTGATTATTGACTAGTTATTAATAGTAATCAATTACGGGGTCATTAGTTCAT
AGCCCATATATGGAGTTCCGCGTTACATAACTTACGGTAAATGGCCCGCCTGGCTGACCGCCCAACGACC
CCCGCCCATTGACGTCAATAATGACGTATGTTCCCATAGTAACGCCAATAGGGACTTTCCATTGACGTCA
ATGGGTGGAGTATTTACGGTAAACTGCCCACTTGGCAGTACATCAAGTGTATCATATGCCAAGTACGCCC
CCTATTGACGTCAATGACGGTAAATGGCCCGCCTGGCATTATGCCCAGTACATGACCTTATGGGACTTTC
CTACTTGGCAGTACATCTACGTATTAGTCATCGCTATTACCATGGTGATGCGGTTTTGGCAGTACATCAA
TGGGCGTGGATAGCGGTTTGACTCACGGGGATTTCCAAGTCTCCACCCCATTGACGTCAATGGGAGTTTG
TTTTGGCACCAAAATCAACGGGACTTTCCAAAATGTCGTAACAACTCCGCCCCATTGACGCAAATGGGCG
GTAGGCGTGTACGGTGGGAGGTCTATATAAGCAGAGCTCTCTGGCTAACTAGAGAACCCACTGCTTACTG
GCTTATCGAAATTAATACGACTCACTATAGGGAGACCCAAGCTGGCTAGCGTTTAAACTTAAGCTTGCCG
GTGCCACCATGGTGAGCAAGGGCGAGGAGGATAACATGGCCATCATCAAGGAGTTCATGCGCTTCAAGGT
GCACATGGAGGGCTCCGTGAACGGCCACGAGTTCGAGATCGAGGGCGAGGGCGAGGGCCGCCCCTACGAG
GGCACCCAGACCGCCAAGCTGAAGGTGACCAAGGGTGGCCCCCTGCCCTTCGCCTGGGACATCCTGTCCC
CTCAGTTCATGTACGGCTCCAAGGCCTACGTGAAGCACCCCGCCGACATCCCCGACTACTTGAAGCTGTC
CTTCCCCGAGGGCTTCAAGTGGGAGCGCGTGATGAACTTCGAGGACGGCGGCGTGGTGACCGTGACCCAG
GACTCCTCCCTGCAGGACGGCGAGTTCATCTACAAGGTGAAGCTGCGCGGCACCAACTTCCCCTCCGACG
GCCCCGTAATGCAGAAGAAGACCATGGGCTGGGAGGCCTCCTCCGAGCGGATGTACCCCGAGGACGGCGC
CCTGAAGGGCGAGATCAAGCAGAGGCTGAAGCTGAAGGACGGCGGCCACTACGACGCTGAGGTCAAGACC
ACCTACAAGGCCAAGAAGCCCGTGCAGCTGCCCGGCGCCTACAACGTCAACATCAAGTTGGACATCACCT
CCCACAACGAGGACTACACCATCGTGGAACAGTACGAACGCGCCGAGGGCCGCCACTCCACCGGCGGCAT
GGACGAGCTGTACAAGTACCCATACGATGTTCCAGATTACGCTTAAGAATTCTGCAGATATCCAGCACAG
TGGCGGCCGCTCGAGTCTAGAGGGCCCGTTTAAACCCGCTGATCAGCCTCGACTGTGCCTTCTAGTTGCC
AGCCATCTGTTGTTTGCCCCTCCCCCGTGCCTTCCTTGACCCTGGAAGGTGCCACTCCCACTGTCCTTTC
CTAATAAAATGAGGAAATTGCATCGCATTGTCTGAGTAGGTGTCATTCTATTCTGGGGGGTGGGGTGGGG
CAGGACAGCAAGGGGGAGGATTGGGAAGACAATAGCAGGCATGCTGGGGATGCGGTGGGCTCTATGGCTT
CTGAGGCGGAAAGAACCAGCTGGGGCTCTAGGGGGTATCCCC
[124 nt withheld, positions 5363-5486]
C
[91 nt withheld, positions 5488-5578]
A
[49 nt withheld, positions 5580-5628]
CCTTTGACGTTGGAGTCCACGTTCTTT
[37 nt withheld, positions 5656-5692]
ACCCTATCTCGGTCTATTCTTTTGATTTATAAGGGATTTTGCCGATTTCGGCCTATTGGTTAAAAAATGA
GCTGATTTAACAAAAATTTAACGCGAATTAATTCTGTGGAATGTGTGTCAGTTAGGGTGTGGAAAGTCCC
CAGGCTCCCCAGCAGGCAGAAGTATGCAAAGCATGCATCTCAATTAGTCAGCAACCAGGTGTGGAAAGTC
CCCAGGCTCCCCAGCAGGCAGAAGTATGCAAAGCATGCATCTCAATTAGTCAGCAACCATAGTCCCGCCC
CTAACTCCGCCCATCCCGCCCCTAACTCCGCCCAGTTCCGCCCATTCTCCGCCCCATGGCTGACTAATTT
TTTTTATTTATGCAGAGGCCGAGGCCGCCTCTGCCTCTGAGCTATTCCAGAAGTAGTGAGGAGGCTTTTT
TGGAGGCCTAGGCTTTTGCAAAAAGCTCCCGGGAGCTTGTATATCCATTTTCGGATCTGATCAAGAGACA
GGATGAGGATCGTTTCGCATGATTGAACAAGATGGATTGCACGCAGGTTCTCCGGCCGCTTGGGTGGAGA
GGCTATTCGGCTATGACTGGGCACAACAGACAATCGGCTGCTCTGATGCCGCCGTGTTCCGGCTGTCAGC
GCAGGGGCGCCCGGTTCTTTTTGTCAAGACCGACCTGTCCGGTGCCCTGAATGAACTGCAGGACGAGGCA
GCGCGGCTATCGTGGCTGGCCACGACGGGCGTTCCTTGCGCAGCTGTGCTCGACGTTGTCACTGAAGCGG
GAAGGGACTGGCTGCTATTGGGCGAAGTGCCGGGGCAGGATCTCCTGTCATCTC
