Features (pLannotate 1.2.2; 22 found; start..end, strand, type, name):
    198..577     +  enhancer       CMV enhancer: human cytomegalovirus immediate early enhancer
    578..781     +  promoter       CMV promoter: human cytomegalovirus (CMV) immediate early promoter
    777..810     +  LTR            5' LTR (truncated) (fragment): truncated 5' long terminal repeat (LTR) from HIV-1
    826..844     +  promoter       T7 promoter: promoter for bacteriophage T7 RNA polymerase
    892..1599    +  CDS            mCherry: mCherry is a basic (constitutively fluorescent) red fluorescent protein published in 2004, derived from Discosoma sp.. It is reported to be a very rapidly-maturing monomer with low acid sensitivity.
   1600..1628    +  CDS            3xHA (fragment): three tandem HA epitope tags
   1706..1930    +  polyA_signal   bGH poly(A) signal: bovine growth hormone polyadenylation signal
   1934..1955    +  promoter       SV40 promoter (fragment): SV40 enhancer and early promoter
   1976..2404    +  rep_origin     f1 ori (sequence partly withheld): f1 bacteriophage origin of replication; arrow indicates direction of (+) strand synthesis
   2418..2747    +  promoter       SV40 promoter: SV40 enhancer and early promoter
   2814..3605    +  CDS            neo: KKA2_KLEPN - Also known as kan, nptII. Experimental evidence at protein level: Swiss-Prot protein existence level 1. Resistance to kanamycin, neomycin, paromomycin, ribostamycin, butirosin and gentamicin B. From Klebsiella pneumoniae.
   3629..3787    +  CDS            ble (fragment): BLE_KLEPN - Experimental evidence at protein level: Swiss-Prot protein existence level 1. Binding protein with a strong affinity to the bleomycin family of antibiotics. Binds to CL990; an antimitotic-antibiotic compound. From Klebsiella pneumoniae.
   3782..3903    +  polyA_signal   SV40 poly(A) signal: SV40 polyadenylation signal
   3976..3992    -  protein_bind   lac operator: The lac repressor binds to the lac operator to inhibit transcription in E. coli. This inhibition can be relieved by adding lactose or isopropyl-β-D-thiogalactopyranoside (IPTG). lac repressor encoded by lacI
   4000..4030    -  promoter       lac promoter: promoter for the E. coli lac operon
   4045..4066    -  protein_bind   CAP binding site: CAP binding activates transcription in the presence of cAMP. E. coli catabolite activator protein
   4079..4171    -  CDS            lacI (fragment): lac repressor; lacI; The lac repressor binds to the lac operator to inhibit transcription in E. coli. This inhibition can be relieved by adding lactose or isopropyl-β-D-thiogalactopyranoside (IPTG).
   4354..4942    -  rep_origin     ori: high-copy-number ColE1/pMB1/pBR322/pUC origin of replication
   5113..5973    -  CDS            AmpR: β-lactamase; bla; confers resistance to ampicillin, carbenicillin, and related antibiotics
   5974..6078    -  promoter       AmpR promoter: bla
   6137..6189    -  misc_feature   bom (fragment): basis of mobility region from pBR322
   6279..6519    +  promoter       U6 promoter: RNA polymerase III promoter for human U6 snRNA
>Addgene plasmid #122447 | pZ147-BvCas12b-sgRNA-scaffold | addgene full sequence | sequence record 236177 | Addgene NGS Result
GAAACACCGGACCTATAGGGTCAATGAATCTGTGCGTGTGCCATAAGTAATTAAAAATTACCCACCACAG
GAGCACCTGAAAACAGGTGCTTGGCACGGAGACGATATATCGTCTCTTTTTTTCAATTGCATGAAGAATC
TGCTTAGGGTTAGGCGTTTTGCGCTGCTTCGCGATGTACGGGCCAGATATACGCGTTGACATTGATTATT
GACTAGTTATTAATAGTAATCAATTACGGGGTCATTAGTTCATAGCCCATATATGGAGTTCCGCGTTACA
TAACTTACGGTAAATGGCCCGCCTGGCTGACCGCCCAACGACCCCCGCCCATTGACGTCAATAATGACGT
ATGTTCCCATAGTAACGCCAATAGGGACTTTCCATTGACGTCAATGGGTGGAGTATTTACGGTAAACTGC
CCACTTGGCAGTACATCAAGTGTATCATATGCCAAGTACGCCCCCTATTGACGTCAATGACGGTAAATGG
CCCGCCTGGCATTATGCCCAGTACATGACCTTATGGGACTTTCCTACTTGGCAGTACATCTACGTATTAG
TCATCGCTATTACCATGGTGATGCGGTTTTGGCAGTACATCAATGGGCGTGGATAGCGGTTTGACTCACG
GGGATTTCCAAGTCTCCACCCCATTGACGTCAATGGGAGTTTGTTTTGGCACCAAAATCAACGGGACTTT
CCAAAATGTCGTAACAACTCCGCCCCATTGACGCAAATGGGCGGTAGGCGTGTACGGTGGGAGGTCTATA
TAAGCAGAGCTCTCTGGCTAACTAGAGAACCCACTGCTTACTGGCTTATCGAAATTAATACGACTCACTA
TAGGGAGACCCAAGCTGGCTAGCGTTTAAACTTAAGCTTGCCGGTGCCACCATGGTGAGCAAGGGCGAGG
AGGATAACATGGCCATCATCAAGGAGTTCATGCGCTTCAAGGTGCACATGGAGGGCTCCGTGAACGGCCA
CGAGTTCGAGATCGAGGGCGAGGGCGAGGGCCGCCCCTACGAGGGCACCCAGACCGCCAAGCTGAAGGTG
ACCAAGGGTGGCCCCCTGCCCTTCGCCTGGGACATCCTGTCCCCTCAGTTCATGTACGGCTCCAAGGCCT
ACGTGAAGCACCCCGCCGACATCCCCGACTACTTGAAGCTGTCCTTCCCCGAGGGCTTCAAGTGGGAGCG
CGTGATGAACTTCGAGGACGGCGGCGTGGTGACCGTGACCCAGGACTCCTCCCTGCAGGACGGCGAGTTC
ATCTACAAGGTGAAGCTGCGCGGCACCAACTTCCCCTCCGACGGCCCCGTAATGCAGAAGAAGACCATGG
GCTGGGAGGCCTCCTCCGAGCGGATGTACCCCGAGGACGGCGCCCTGAAGGGCGAGATCAAGCAGAGGCT
GAAGCTGAAGGACGGCGGCCACTACGACGCTGAGGTCAAGACCACCTACAAGGCCAAGAAGCCCGTGCAG
CTGCCCGGCGCCTACAACGTCAACATCAAGTTGGACATCACCTCCCACAACGAGGACTACACCATCGTGG
AACAGTACGAACGCGCCGAGGGCCGCCACTCCACCGGCGGCATGGACGAGCTGTACAAGTACCCATACGA
TGTTCCAGATTACGCTTAAGAATTCTGCAGATATCCAGCACAGTGGCGGCCGCTCGAGTCTAGAGGGCCC
GTTTAAACCCGCTGATCAGCCTCGACTGTGCCTTCTAGTTGCCAGCCATCTGTTGTTTGCCCCTCCCCCG
TGCCTTCCTTGACCCTGGAAGGTGCCACTCCCACTGTCCTTTCCTAATAAAATGAGGAAATTGCATCGCA
TTGTCTGAGTAGGTGTCATTCTATTCTGGGGGGTGGGGTGGGGCAGGACAGCAAGGGGGAGGATTGGGAA
GACAATAGCAGGCATGCTGGGGATGCGGTGGGCTCTATGGCTTCTGAGGCGGAAAGAACCAGCTGGGGCT
CTAGGGGGTATCCCC
[124 nt withheld, positions 1976-2099]
C
[91 nt withheld, positions 2101-2191]
A
[49 nt withheld, positions 2193-2241]
CCTTTGACGTTGGAGTCCACGTTCTTT
[37 nt withheld, positions 2269-2305]
ACCCTATCTCGGTCTATTCTTTTGATTTATAAGGGATTTTGCCGATTTCGGCCTATTGGTTAAAAAATGA
GCTGATTTAACAAAAATTTAACGCGAATTAATTCTGTGGAATGTGTGTCAGTTAGGGTGTGGAAAGTCCC
CAGGCTCCCCAGCAGGCAGAAGTATGCAAAGCATGCATCTCAATTAGTCAGCAACCAGGTGTGGAAAGTC
CCCAGGCTCCCCAGCAGGCAGAAGTATGCAAAGCATGCATCTCAATTAGTCAGCAACCATAGTCCCGCCC
CTAACTCCGCCCATCCCGCCCCTAACTCCGCCCAGTTCCGCCCATTCTCCGCCCCATGGCTGACTAATTT
TTTTTATTTATGCAGAGGCCGAGGCCGCCTCTGCCTCTGAGCTATTCCAGAAGTAGTGAGGAGGCTTTTT
TGGAGGCCTAGGCTTTTGCAAAAAGCTCCCGGGAGCTTGTATATCCATTTTCGGATCTGATCAAGAGACA
GGATGAGGATCGTTTCGCATGATTGAACAAGATGGATTGCACGCAGGTTCTCCGGCCGCTTGGGTGGAGA
GGCTATTCGGCTATGACTGGGCACAACAGACAATCGGCTGCTCTGATGCCGCCGTGTTCCGGCTGTCAGC
GCAGGGGCGCCCGGTTCTTTTTGTCAAGACCGACCTGTCCGGTGCCCTGAATGAACTGCAGGACGAGGCA
GCGCGGCTATCGTGGCTGGCCACGACGGGCGTTCCTTGCGCAGCTGTGCTCGACGTTGTCACTGAAGCGG
GAAGGGACTGGCTGCTATTGGGCGAAGTGCCGGGGCAGGATCTCCTGTCATCTCACCTTGCTCCTGCCGA
GAAAGTATCCATCATGGCTGATGCAATGCGGCGGCTGCATACGCTTGATCCGGCTACCTGCCCATTCGAC
CACCAAGCGAAACATCGCATCGAGCGAGCACGTACTCGGATGGAAGCCGGTCTTGTCGATCAGGATGATC
TGGACGAAGAGCATCAGGGGCTCGCGCCAGCCGAACTGTTCGCCAGGCTCAAGGCGCGCATGCCCGACGG
CGAGGATCTCGTCGTGACCCATGGCGATGCCTGCTTGCCGAATATCATGGTGGAAAATGGCCGCTTTTCT
GGATTCATCGACTGTGGCCGGCTGGGTGTGGCGGACCGCTATCAGGACATAGCGTTGGCTACCCGTGATA
TTGCTGAAGAGCTTGGCGGCGAATGGGCTGACCGCTTCCTCGTGCTTTACGGTATCGCCGCTCCCGATTC
GCAGCGCATCGCCTTCTATCGCCTTCTTGACGAGTTCTTCTGAGCGGGACTCTGGGGTTCGAAATGACCG
ACCAAGCGACGCCCAACCTGCCATCACGAGATTTCGATTCCACCGCCGCCTTCTATGAAAGGTTGGGCTT
CGGAATCGTTTTCCGGGACGCCGGCTGGATGATCCTCCAGCGCGGGGATCTCATGCTGGAGTTCTTCGCC
CACCCCAACTTGTTTATTGCAGCTTATAATGGTTACAAATAAAGCAATAGCATCACAAATTTCACAAATA
AAGCATTTTTTTCACTGCATTCTAGTTGTGGTTTGTCCAAACTCATCAATGTATCTTATCATGTCTGTAT
ACCGTCGACCTCTAGCTAGAGCTTGGCGTAATCATGGTCATAGCTGTTTCCTGTGTGAAATTGTTATCCG
CTCACAATTCCACACAACATACGAGCCGGAAGCATAAAGTGTAAAGCCTGGGGTGCCTAATGAGTGAGCT
AACTCACATTAATTGCGTTGCGCTCACTGCCCGCTTTCCAGTCGGGAAACCTGTCGTGCCAGCTGCATTA
ATGAATCGGCCAACGCGCGGGGAGAGGCGGTTTGCGTATTGGGCGCTCTTCCGCTTCCTCGCTCACTGAC
TCGCTGCGCTCGGTCGTTCGGCTGCGGCGAGCGGTATCAGCTCACTCAAAGGCGGTAATACGGTTATCCA
CAGAATCAGGGGATAACGCAGGAAAGAACATGTGAGCAAAAGGCCAGCAAAAGGCCAGGAACCGTAAAAA
GGCCGCGTTGCTGGCGTTTTTCCATAGGCTCCGCCCCCCTGACGAGCATCACAAAAATCGACGCTCAAGT
CAGAGGTGGCGAAACCCGACAGGACTATAAAGATACCAGGCGTTTCCCCCTGGAAGCTCCCTCGTGCGCT
CTCCTGTTCCGACCCTGCCGCTTACCGGATACCTGTCCGCCTTTCTCCCTTCGGGAAGCGTGGCGCTTTC
TCATAGCTCACGCTGTAGGTATCTCAGTTCGGTGTAGGTCGTTCGCTCCAAGCTGGGCTGTGTGCACGAA
CCCCCCGTTCAGCCCGACCGCTGCGCCTTATCCGGTAACTATCGTCTTGAGTCCAACCCGGTAAGACACG
ACTTATCGCCACTGGCAGCAGCCACTGGTAACAGGATTAGCAGAGCGAGGTATGTAGGCGGTGCTACAGA
GTTCTTGAAGTGGTGGCCTAACTACGGCTACACTAGAAGAACAGTATTTGGTATCTGCGCTCTGCTGAAG
CCAGTTACCTTCGGAAAAAGAGTTGGTAGCTCTTGATCCGGCAAACAAACCACCGCTGGTAGCGGTGGTT
TTTTTGTTTGCAAGCAGCAGATTACGCGCAGAAAAAAAGGATCTCAAGAAGATCCTTTGATCTTTTCTAC
GGGGTCTGACGCTCAGTGGAACGAAAACTCACGTTAAGGGATTTTGGTCATGAGATTATCAAAAAGGATC
TTCACCTAGATCCTTTTAAATTAAAAATGAAGTTTTAAATCAATCTAAAGTATATATGAGTAAACTTGGT
CTGACAGTTACCAATGCTTAATCAGTGAGGCACCTATCTCAGCGATCTGTCTATTTCGTTCATCCATAGT
TGCCTGACTCCCCGTCGTGTAGATAACTACGATACGGGAGGGCTTACCATCTGGCCCCAGTGCTGCAATG
ATACCGCGAGACCCACGCTCACCGGCTCCAGATTTATCAGCAATAAACCAGCCAGCCGGAAGGGCCGAGC
GCAGAAGTGGTCCTGCAACTTTATCCGCCTCCATCCAGTCTATTAATTGTTGCCGGGAAGCTAGAGTAAG
TAGTTCGCCAGTTAATAGTTTGCGCAACGTTGTTGCCATTGCTACAGGCATCGTGGTGTCACGCTCGTCG
TTTGGTATGGCTTCATTCAGCTCCGGTTCCCAACGATCAAGGCGAGTTACATGATCCCCCATGTTGTGCA
AAAAAGCGGTTAGCTCCTTCGGTCCTCCGATCGTTGTCAGAAGTAAGTTGGCCGCAGTGTTATCACTCAT
GGTTATGGCAGCACTGCATAATTCTCTTACTGTCATGCCATCCGTAAGATGCTTTTCTGTGACTGGTGAG
TACTCAACCAAGTCATTCTGAGAATAGTGTATGCGGCGACCGAGTTGCTCTTGCCCGGCGTCAATACGGG
ATAATACCGCGCCACATAGCAGAACTTTAAAAGTGCTCATCATTGGAAAACGTTCTTCGGGGCGAAAACT
CTCAAGGATCTTACCGCTGTTGAGATCCAGTTCGATGTAACCCACTCGTGCACCCAACTGATCTTCAGCA
TCTTTTACTTTCACCAGCGTTTCTGGGTGAGCAAAAACAGGAAGGCAAAATGCCGCAAAAAAGGGAATAA
GGGCGACACGGAAATGTTGAATACTCATACTCTTCCTTTTTCAATATTATTGAAGCATTTATCAGGGTTA
TTGTCTCATGAGCGGATACATATTTGAATGTATTTAGAAAAATAAACAAATAGGGGTTCCGCGCACATTT
CCCCGAAAAGTGCCACCTGACGTCGACGGATCGGGAGATCTCCCGATCCCCTATGGTGCACTCTCAGTAC
AATCTGCTCTGATGCCGCATAGTTAAGCCAGTATCTGCTCCCTGCTTGTGTGTTGGAGGTCGCTGAGTAG
TGCGCGAGCAAAATTTAAGCTACAACAAGGCAAGGCTTGACCGACTTAATTAAGAGGGCCTATTTCCCAT
GATTCCTTCATATTTGCATATACGATACAAGGCTGTTAGAGAGATAATTGGAATTAATTTGACTGTAAAC
ACAAAGATATTAGTACAAAATACGTGACGTAGAAAGTAATAATTTCTTGGGTAGTTTGCAGTTTTAAAAT
TATGTTTTAAAATGGACTATCATATGCTTACCGTAACTTGAAAGTATTTCGATTTCTTGGCTTTATATAT
CTTGTGGAAAGGAC
